Addgene plasmid #167811: pET28b-bhaB1
Purpose: Expresses His6-tagged BhaB1 in E. coli
Depositing lab: Wilfred van der Donk. Depositing organization: University of Illinois at Urbana-Champaign. Publication: A biosynthetic pathway to aromatic amines that uses glycyl-tRNA as nitrogen donor. Daniels PN, Lee H, Splain RA, Ting CP, Zhu L, Zhao X, Moore BS, van der Donk WA. Nat Chem. 2022 Jan;14(1):71-77. doi: 10.1038/s41557-021-00802-2. Epub 2021 Nov 1. PubMed 34725492.
Backbone
  Vector backbone: pET28b
  Backbone manufacturer: Novagen
  Backbone size w/o insert (bp): 5368
  Total vector size (bp): 2564
  Vector type: Bacterial Expression
Growth in bacteria
  Bacterial resistance: Kanamycin, 50 μg/mL
  Growth temperature: 37°C
  Growth strain: DH5alpha
  Copy number: High Copy
Gene/Insert
  Gene/Insert name: BhaB1
  Species: Bacillus halodurans
  Insert size (bp): 2196
  GenBank ID: BAB05753.1
  Promoter: T7
  Tag / fusion protein: His6 (N terminal on insert)
  Cloning method: Restriction Enzyme; 5′ cloning site NdeI (unknown if destroyed); 3′ cloning site XhoI (unknown if destroyed)
  Sequencing primers: 5′ TAATACGACTCACTATAGGG; 3′ GCTAGTTATTGCTCAGCGG
Terms and licenses: Academic/Nonprofit Terms; Industry Terms: Not Available to Industry
How to cite: pET28b-bhaB1 was a gift from Wilfred van der Donk (Addgene plasmid # 167811 ; http://n2t.net/addgene:167811 ; RRID:Addgene_167811)
