[The description below was written by a language model from this plasmid's Addgene catalogue record and pLannotate feature annotations shown in this document.]
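Description:
pET28b-bhaB1 is a bacterial expression plasmid built on the Novagen pET28b backbone for producing His6-tagged BhaB1 from Bacillus halodurans in E. coli. The roughly 2.2 kb bhaB1 coding sequence was cloned between the NdeI and XhoI sites, which places it in frame with the vector's N-terminal hexahistidine tag and thrombin cleavage site. The annotation software labels this His stretch as a fragment of a composite tag, but it corresponds to the standard pET28 leader. The insert itself is not annotated in the feature table; it occupies the gap between the thrombin site and the downstream vector elements. A second His-tag sequence lies just after the XhoI junction, as is normal for pET28. Whether it is translated depends on whether the insert keeps its stop codon, which the record does not state.

Expression is driven by a T7 promoter followed by a lac operator and the phage T7 gene 10 ribosome binding site, and it ends at the T7 terminator. The plasmid carries lacI, so transcription stays repressed until IPTG is added, and it requires a host that supplies T7 RNA polymerase. Propagation relies on a pBR322-type origin with the bom and rop elements, an f1 origin is also present, and selection is by kanamycin resistance. The short hits to tetracycline resistance and other tags appear to be backbone remnants or annotation artefacts.

The catalogue's total vector size is inconsistent with the backbone and insert sizes. The sequenced record of 7,485 nt agrees with the sum of those two. The associated publication concerns a biosynthetic pathway to aromatic amines that uses glycyl-tRNA as a nitrogen donor, which suggests the plasmid serves to produce purified BhaB1 for biochemical study.
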