Features (pLannotate 1.2.2; 20 found; start..end, strand, type, name):
      1..19      +  promoter       T7 promoter: promoter for bacteriophage T7 RNA polymerase
     20..44      +  protein_bind   lac operator: The lac repressor binds to the lac operator to inhibit transcription in E. coli. This inhibition can be relieved by adding lactose or isopropyl-β-D-thiogalactopyranoside (IPTG). lac repressor encoded by lacI
     59..81      +  RBS            RBS: efficient ribosome binding site from bacteriophage T7 gene 10 (Olins and Rangwala, 1989)
    100..116     +  CDS            capTEV™ (fragment): composite tag for in vivo biotinylation, TEV protease cleavage, and 6xHis tagging
    127..144     +  CDS            thrombin site: thrombin recognition and cleavage site
   2350..2367    +  CDS            9xHis (fragment): 9xHis affinity tag
   2377..2426    +  CDS            SET1 (fragment): solubility-enhancement tag derived from T7 phage gene 10B
   2434..2481    +  terminator     T7 terminator: transcription terminator for bacteriophage T7 RNA polymerase
   2518..2946    +  rep_origin     f1 ori (sequence partly withheld): f1 bacteriophage origin of replication; arrow indicates direction of (+) strand synthesis
   2999..3056    +  promoter       AmpR promoter (fragment): bla
   3065..3880    -  CDS            KanR: aminoglycoside phosphotransferase; aph(3')-Ia; confers resistance to kanamycin in bacteria or G418 (Geneticin®) in eukaryotes
   4002..4590    +  rep_origin     ori: high-copy-number ColE1/pMB1/pBR322/pUC origin of replication
   4776..4915    -  misc_feature   bom: basis of mobility region from pBR322
   5017..5208    -  CDS            rop: Rop protein, which maintains plasmids at low copy number; rop
   5225..5605    +  CDS            YPB1_ECOLX: Protein predicted: Swiss-Prot protein existence level 4. From Escherichia coli.
   5677..5968    -  CDS            TcR (fragment): tetracycline efflux protein; tet; confers resistance to tetracycline
   5983..6004    -  protein_bind   CAP binding site: CAP binding activates transcription in the presence of cAMP. E. coli catabolite activator protein
   6017..7099    -  CDS            lacI: lac repressor; lacI; The lac repressor binds to the lac operator to inhibit transcription in E. coli. This inhibition can be relieved by adding lactose or isopropyl-β-D-thiogalactopyranoside (IPTG).
   7100..7177    -  promoter       lacI promoter: lacI
   7185..7464    -  CDS            TcR (fragment): tetracycline efflux protein; tet; confers resistance to tetracycline
>Addgene plasmid #167811 | pET28b-bhaB1 | addgene full sequence | sequence record 331729 | Addgene NGS Result
TAATACGACTCACTATAGGGGAATTGTGAGCGGATAACAATTCCCCTCTAGAAATAATTTTGTTTAACTT
TAAGAAGGAGATATACCATGGGCAGCAGCCATCATCATCATCATCACAGCAGCGGCCTGGTGCCGCGCGG
CAGCCATATGTGGTTCAATACTTCCACATGGCGTTGGTTAAAGCCATTTGTGCTCCGCAGTACCTCTATC
CCCATCGAGATGGTTTTGAACTTAAGGTTAAAAGAATCAATAAAGCAACTAAATGAATGGAGCAAAAGCC
AACAATCATTTGATCAATGGTGCAACCATTGGATTAAAGAAATTAGGTCTGTACCAGTAGAGCGAATAAG
TCTTCCGCACCAACGAAAAGTCATACGAAGAATAAAAAAAAGAAACCCACTAACCGAACAAGATAAAATC
ATTGTTACCAAGTGGGGAATGGAAAAGTTGATTGATGAGTACTGCTCACAGCAGCAATCATTAATAAGCT
TAAAGAAAAAGGCGCAACAATCTTTTCATGAAGAGTTTGAACGACTACAACAACAGTTAATTGAGAGGTT
TCAATCTAGCCAATATGAATTAGCTCTGTATACATTGAACCACAAGCTTTGGCATTTCTGGATTAAGGAG
AATCGTCTTGAAAATCTAACTGATGCACAAAAAAAACAAACATGTAGAACCCTTTTCGCCTATCTTCAAC
GGGTCTCAACTAAAAATGACACTATCGGTGAATATGGCCCTATCAGTTATGGTGCATTCAATCAAGGCAA
GCTGATTCAAACTAGGCAAATTACGAAAAGAAAAGCCTATTTTGCCTATCAAGGGCTACAAAAATTGCTA
AGTGTTATAAAAAAGGATTTAATGCCGCAGGCTCATGCCTGGAATCTCCCATCGTCCACGGTAGATGGGT
GGAAGCTTGTTAGAGAACGGGTTGAAGATTGTAATGATCCTCGTTCAGAAATATGGATACGAATCCTAGA
TCAACTTGAGGAGACTAGACATTTGTTTGAGACGTCCACTCAACCAAACGAAAAAGAACAAGCCTTAGCT
CAAGCTGAGAAACTATTTACAAACATAACAGGGGAGGCTTTTCAAGGAGAGAATCAGCAATACTTCGCAG
ATAAAACATTGCTGTATGAAGAATGCCATGATCAGCAATATTTACCCGTCACCCTATCTGTCGATTTATG
GACAGAGTTAGATCATGCTTTGTTGATTCATGCCAAACTACGCCTAGACATTTGGAGATCTTGGCAAAAT
ATTGCGGTCCAGAAATTCGAGCAATTGGCGAATGGAAATGTTTCGATTCCGTTAATGAAATGGGTTTCCT
ATTGGTTGCGTTATCCTCCAAGCCTTGACAACCAATCAGCAACCGATCTGCTTTCACCTTGGCTAGTTGA
TCGTAATGGCTACCTTTCAATTAAACTCCCGGACCGAGTTATCCGAAGCTGGCGGAAGGAGATTAACTCA
TTCAGATGGTTACTCTCACCTGATTTAATGGTAAAAGGAAAATTTGAGACTAATCGTTTCAATGTAGCAT
CCATCGTGATAGGGGAATTACATCACGGTTTTACCGCCGATGGTTGGATGTTTGAATTTCATCCTGACAA
AAAAGAAATCAATCGAATAGTCCGGCAAGCTATGCCAGAAAAGAATCCAAGCTTTACTTGGGCTAATTGG
ATCTTTCAAAGGAAAATGAAAAGTACTCCGCAAGAGTACCCAGGTGTATCAGTAAAGCTTACAGGTCATT
CTGAATACCCAGATGAGAAGTCATTCTCTCTATATGACTTGGAGGTTAGAAGGTTAGGCGATAAAGTGGC
TGTTTTTTTACAAGGAACTGATAATGCTCTAATGTTTTATCCCCCTGCCTATGGATTTAACGAAACAAGC
TTTTTCCCTTTTGCACTTTTCTGTTCACCTATGATGGAACCTTCATCCAATTACTCAAAAGGGAGACACA
AAGCAATAAAGTTAGGAAATGTCACATTAATTAGGGAACATTGGGTTTTCGAGCCGACAGATTGGGGAGA
AGTCCATGCATCACTTGATGGATTTCAACAAATGGCGTGTTTACAAGAGATTAAGGTTAAATATCAATTA
CCGCAAGTAGGATACTTAAGATTTTCTCAAGAGCTAAAACCTGTTTGGTTTGACTTTAATAATCCATTTT
GTGTCGATTTGTTTTTCAATATGGCTAAAAAAGCAGAATGGTTTACGTTTTCCAGAATGGACCCAGGGGT
GGAGGATTTATTTCTGAAGGATGATCGAGGCCATTATTGTTGTGAATTGCGAACCTTTGCTTATCGGCAA
GAGATAACTTCCAAAGATATGCTCATGGGTTAACTCGAGCACCACCACCACCACCACTGAGATCCGGCTG
CTAACAAAGCCCGAAAGGAAGCTGAGTTGGCTGCTGCCACCGCTGAGCAATAACTAGCATAACCCCTTGG
GGCCTCTAAACGGGTCTTGAGGGGTTTTTTGCTGAAAGGAGGAACTATATCCGGATTGGCGAATGGG
[124 nt withheld, positions 2518-2641]
C
[91 nt withheld, positions 2643-2733]
A
[49 nt withheld, positions 2735-2783]
CCTTTGACGTTGGAGTCCACGTTCTTT
[37 nt withheld, positions 2811-2847]
ACCCTATCTCGGTCTATTCTTTTGATTTATAAGGGATTTTGCCGATTTCGGCCTATTGGTTAAAAAATGA
GCTGATTTAACAAAAATTTAACGCGAATTTTAACAAAATATTAACGCTTACAATTTAGGTGGCACTTTTC
GGGGAAATGTGCGCGGAACCCCTATTTGTTTATTTTTCTAAATACATTCAAATATGTATCCGCTCATGAA
TTAATTCTTAGAAAAACTCATCGAGCATCAAATGAAACTGCAATTTATTCATATCAGGATTATCAATACC
ATATTTTTGAAAAAGCCGTTTCTGTAATGAAGGAGAAAACTCACCGAGGCAGTTCCATAGGATGGCAAGA
TCCTGGTATCGGTCTGCGATTCCGACTCGTCCAACATCAATACAACCTATTAATTTCCCCTCGTCAAAAA
TAAGGTTATCAAGTGAGAAATCACCATGAGTGACGACTGAATCCGGTGAGAATGGCAAAAGTTTATGCAT
TTCTTTCCAGACTTGTTCAACAGGCCAGCCATTACGCTCGTCATCAAAATCACTCGCATCAACCAAACCG
TTATTCATTCGTGATTGCGCCTGAGCGAGACGAAATACGCGATCGCTGTTAAAAGGACAATTACAAACAG
GAATCGAATGCAACCGGCGCAGGAACACTGCCAGCGCATCAACAATATTTTCACCTGAATCAGGATATTC
TTCTAATACCTGGAATGCTGTTTTCCCGGGGATCGCAGTGGTGAGTAACCATGCATCATCAGGAGTACGG
ATAAAATGCTTGATGGTCGGAAGAGGCATAAATTCCGTCAGCCAGTTTAGTCTGACCATCTCATCTGTAA
CATCATTGGCAACGCTACCTTTGCCATGTTTCAGAAACAACTCTGGCGCATCGGGCTTCCCATACAATCG
ATAGATTGTCGCACCTGATTGCCCGACATTATCGCGAGCCCATTTATACCCATATAAATCAGCATCCATG
TTGGAATTTAATCGCGGCCTAGAGCAAGACGTTTCCCGTTGAATATGGCTCATAACACCCCTTGTATTAC
TGTTTATGTAAGCAGACAGTTTTATTGTTCATGACCAAAATCCCTTAACGTGAGTTTTCGTTCCACTGAG
CGTCAGACCCCGTAGAAAAGATCAAAGGATCTTCTTGAGATCCTTTTTTTCTGCGCGTAATCTGCTGCTT
GCAAACAAAAAAACCACCGCTACCAGCGGTGGTTTGTTTGCCGGATCAAGAGCTACCAACTCTTTTTCCG
AAGGTAACTGGCTTCAGCAGAGCGCAGATACCAAATACTGTCCTTCTAGTGTAGCCGTAGTTAGGCCACC
ACTTCAAGAACTCTGTAGCACCGCCTACATACCTCGCTCTGCTAATCCTGTTACCAGTGGCTGCTGCCAG
TGGCGATAAGTCGTGTCTTACCGGGTTGGACTCAAGACGATAGTTACCGGATAAGGCGCAGCGGTCGGGC
TGAACGGGGGGTTCGTGCACACAGCCCAGCTTGGAGCGAACGACCTACACCGAACTGAGATACCTACAGC
GTGAGCTATGAGAAAGCGCCACGCTTCCCGAAGGGAGAAAGGCGGACAGGTATCCGGTAAGCGGCAGGGT
CGGAACAGGAGAGCGCACGAGGGAGCTTCCAGGGGGAAACGCCTGGTATCTTTATAGTCCTGTCGGGTTT
CGCCACCTCTGACTTGAGCGTCGATTTTTGTGATGCTCGTCAGGGGGGCGGAGCCTATGGAAAAACGCCA
GCAACGCGGCCTTTTTACGGTTCCTGGCCTTTTGCTGGCCTTTTGCTCACATGTTCTTTCCTGCGTTATC
CCCTGATTCTGTGGATAACCGTATTACCGCCTTTGAGTGAGCTGATACCGCTCGCCGCAGCCGAACGACC
GAGCGCAGCGAGTCAGTGAGCGAGGAAGCGGAAGAGCGCCTGATGCGGTATTTTCTCCTTACGCATCTGT
GCGGTATTTCACACCGCAATGGTGCACTCTCAGTACAATCTGCTCTGATGCCGCATAGTTAAGCCAGTAT
ACACTCCGCTATCGCTACGTGACTGGGTCATGGCTGCGCCCCGACACCCGCCAACACCCGCTGACGCGCC
CTGACGGGCTTGTCTGCTCCCGGCATCCGCTTACAGACAAGCTGTGACCGTCTCCGGGAGCTGCATGTGT
CAGAGGTTTTCACCGTCATCACCGAAACGCGCGAGGCAGCTGCGGTAAAGCTCATCAGCGTGGTCGTGAA
GCGATTCACAGATGTCTGCCTGTTCATCCGCGTCCAGCTCGTTGAGTTTCTCCAGAAGCGTTAATGTCTG
GCTTCTGATAAAGCGGGCCATGTTAAGGGCGGTTTTTTCCTGTTTGGTCACTGATGCCTCCGTGTAAGGG
GGATTTCTGTTCATGGGGGTAATGATACCGATGAAACGAGAGAGGATGCTCACGATACGGGTTACTGATG
ATGAACATGCCCGGTTACTGGAACGTTGTGAGGGTAAACAACTGGCGGTATGGATGCGGCGGGACCAGAG
AAAAATCACTCAGGGTCAATGCCAGCGCTTCGTTAATACAGATGTAGGTGTTCCACAGGGTAGCCAGCAG
CATCCTGCGATGCAGATCCGGAACATAATGGTGCAGGGCGCTGACTTCCGCGTTTCCAGACTTTACGAAA
CACGGAAACCGAAGACCATTCATGTTGTTGCTCAGGTCGCAGACGTTTTGCAGCAGCAGTCGCTTCACGT
TCGCTCGCGTATCGGTGATTCATTCTGCTAACCAGTAAGGCAACCCCGCCAGCCTAGCCGGGTCCTCAAC
GACAGGAGCACGATCATGCGCACCCGTGGGGCCGCCATGCCGGCGATAATGGCCTGCTTCTCGCCGAAAC
GTTTGGTGGCGGGACCAGTGACGAAGGCTTGAGCGAGGGCGTGCAAGATTCCGAATACCGCAAGCGACAG
GCCGATCATCGTCGCGCTCCAGCGAAAGCGGTCCTCGCCGAAAATGACCCAGAGCGCTGCCGGCACCTGT
CCTACGAGTTGCATGATAAAGAAGACAGTCATAAGTGCGGCGACGATAGTCATGCCCCGCGCCCACCGGA
AGGAGCTGACTGGGTTGAAGGCTCTCAAGGGCATCGGTCGAGATCCCGGTGCCTAATGAGTGAGCTAACT
TACATTAATTGCGTTGCGCTCACTGCCCGCTTTCCAGTCGGGAAACCTGTCGTGCCAGCTGCATTAATGA
ATCGGCCAACGCGCGGGGAGAGGCGGTTTGCGTATTGGGCGCCAGGGTGGTTTTTCTTTTCACCAGTGAG
ACGGGCAACAGCTGATTGCCCTTCACCGCCTGGCCCTGAGAGAGTTGCAGCAAGCGGTCCACGCTGGTTT
GCCCCAGCAGGCGAAAATCCTGTTTGATGGTGGTTAACGGCGGGATATAACATGAGCTGTCTTCGGTATC
GTCGTATCCCACTACCGAGATATCCGCACCAACGCGCAGCCCGGACTCGGTAATGGCGCGCATTGCGCCC
AGCGCCATCTGATCGTTGGCAACCAGCATCGCAGTGGGAACGATGCCCTCATTCAGCATTTGCATGGTTT
GTTGAAAACCGGACATGGCACTCCAGTCGCCTTCCCGTTCCGCTATCGGCTGAATTTGATTGCGAGTGAG
ATATTTATGCCAGCCAGCCAGACGCAGACGCGCCGAGACAGAACTTAATGGGCCCGCTAACAGCGCGATT
TGCTGGTGACCCAATGCGACCAGATGCTCCACGCCCAGTCGCGTACCGTCTTCATGGGAGAAAATAATAC
TGTTGATGGGTGTCTGGTCAGAGACATCAAGAAATAACGCCGGAACATTAGTGCAGGCAGCTTCCACAGC
AATGGCATCCTGGTCATCCAGCGGATAGTTAATGATCAGCCCACTGACGCGTTGCGCGAGAAGATTGTGC
ACCGCCGCTTTACAGGCTTCGACGCCGCTTCGTTCTACCATCGACACCACCACGCTGGCACCCAGTTGAT
CGGCGCGAGATTTAATCGCCGCGACAATTTGCGACGGCGCGTGCAGGGCCAGACTGGAGGTGGCAACGCC
AATCAGCAACGACTGTTTGCCCGCCAGTTGTTGTGCCACGCGGTTGGGAATGTAATTCAGCTCCGCCATC
GCCGCTTCCACTTTTTCCCGCGTTTTCGCAGAAACGTGGCTGGCCTGGTTCACCACGCGGGAAACGGTCT
GATAAGAGACACCGGCATACTCTGCGACATCGTATAACGTTACTGGTTTCACATTCACCACCCTGAATTG
ACTCTCTTCCGGGCGCTATCATGCCATACCGCGAAAGGTTTTGCGCCATTCGATGGTGTCCGGGATCTCG
ACGCTCTCCCTTATGCGACTCCTGCATTAGGAAGCAGCCCAGTAGTAGGTTGAGGCCGTTGAGCACCGCC
GCCGCAAGGAATGGTGCATGCAAGGAGATGGCGCCCAACAGTCCCCCGGCCACGGGGCCTGCCACCATAC
CCACGCCGAAACAAGCGCTCATGAGCCCGAAGTGGCGAGCCCGATCTTCCCCATCGGTGATGTCGGCGAT
ATAGGCGCCAGCAACCGCACCTGTGGCGCCGGTGATGCCGGCCACGATGCGTCCGGCGTAGAGGATCGAG
ATCTCGATCCCGCGAAAT
